>Addgene plasmid #164650 | ERK1C82C202 | depositor full sequence | sequence record 319634 | ERK1C82C202 sequence 3521 bps
GAATTCATGGCACATCACCATCACCATCATATGGCGGCGGCGGCGGCTCAGGGGGGCGGGGGCGGGGAGC
CCCGTAGAACCGAGGGGGTCGGCCCGGGGGTCCCGGGGGAGGTGGAGATGGTGAAGGGGCAGCCGTTCGA
CGTGGGCCCGCGCTACACGCAGTTGCAGTACATCGGCGAGGGCGCGTACGGCATGGTCAGCTCGGCCTAT
GACCACGTGCGCAAGACTCGCGTGGCCATCCGTAAGATCAGCCCCTTCGAACATCAGACCTACTGCCAGC
GCACGCTCCGGGAGATCCAGATCCTGCTGCGCTTCCGCCATGAGAATGTCATCGGCATCCGAGACATTCT
GCGGGCGTCCACCCTGGAAGCCATGAGAGATGTCTACATTGTGCAGGACCTGATGGAGACTGACCTGTAC
AAGTTGCTGAAAAGCCAGCAGCTGAGCAATGACCATATCAGCTACTTCCTCTACCAGATCCTGCGGGGCC
TCAAGTACATCCACTCCGCCAACGTGCTCCACCGAGATCTAAAGCCCTCCAACCTGCTCATCAACACCAC
CAGCGACCTTAAGATTTGTGATTTCGGCCTGGCCCGGATTGCCGATCCTGAGCATGACCACACCGGCTTC
CTGTGCGAGTATGTGGCTACGCGCTGGTACCGGGCCCCAGAGATCATGCTGAACTCCAAGGGCTATACCA
AGTCCATCGACATCTGGTCTGTGGGCTGCATTCTGGCTGAGATGCTCTCTAACCGGCCCATCTTCCCTGG
CAAGCACTACCTGGATCAGCTCAACCACATTCTGGGCATCCTGGGCTCCCCATCCCAGGAGGACCTGAAT
AGTATCATCAACATGAAGGCCCGAAACTACCTACAGTCTCTGCCCTCCAAGACCAAGGTGGCTTGGGCCA
AGCTTTTCCCCAAGTCAGACTCCAAAGCCCTTGACCTGCTGGACCGGATGTTAACCTTTAACCCCAATAA
ACGGATCACAGTGGAGGAAGCGCTGGCTCACCCCTACCTGGAGCAGTACTATGACCCGACGGATGAGCCA
GTGGCCGAGGAGCCCTTCACCTTCGCCATGGAGCTGGATGACCTACCTAAGGAGCGGCTGAAGGAGCTCA
TCTTCCAGGAGACAGCACGCTTCCAGCCCGGAGTGCTGGAGGCCCCCTAGGGATCCTCTAGAGTCGACCT
GCAGCCCAAGCTTATCGATGATAAGCTGTCAAACATGAGAATTAAATCAATCTAAAGTATATATGAGTAA
ACTTGGTCTGACAGTTACCAATGCTTAATCAGTGAGGCACCTATCTCAGCGATCTGTCTATTTCGTTCAT
CCATAGTTGCCTGACTCCCCGTCGTGTAGATAACTACGATACGGGAGGGCTTACCATCTGGCCCCAGTGC
TGCAATGATACCGCGAGACCCACGCTCACCGGCTCCAGATTTATCAGCAATAAACCAGCCAGCCGGAAGG
GCCGAGCGCAGAAGTGGTCCTGCAACTTTATCCGCCTCCATCCAGTCTATTAATTGTTGCCGGGAAGCTA
GAGTAAGTAGTTCGCCAGTTAATAGTTTGCGCAACGTTGTTGCCATTGCTACAGGCATCGTGGTGTCACG
CTCGTCGTTTGGTATGGCTTCATTCAGCTCCGGTTCCCAACGATCAAGGCGAGTTACATGATCCCCCATG
TTGTGCAAAAAAGCGGTTAGCTCCTTCGGTCCTCCGATCGTTGTCAGAAGTAAGTTGGCCGCAGTGTTAT
CACTCATGGTTATGGCAGCACTGCATAATTCTCTTACTGTCATGCCATCCGTAAGATGCTTTTCTGTGAC
TGGTGAGTACTCAACCAAGTCATTCTGAGAATAGTGTATGCGGCGACCGAGTTGCTCTTGCCCGGCGTCA
ACACGGGATAATACCGCGCCACATAGCAGAACTTTAAAAGTGCTCATCATTGGAAAACGTTCTTCGGGGC
GAAAACTCTCAAGGATCTTACCGCTGTTGAGATCCAGTTCGATGTAACCCACTCGTGCACCCAACTGATC
TTCAGCATCTTTTACTTTCACCAGCGTTTCTGGGTGAGCAAAAACAGGAAGGCAAAATGCCGCAAAAAAG
GGAATAAGGGCGACACGGAAATGTTGAATACTCATACTCTTCCTTTTTCAATATTATTGAAGCATTTATC
AGGGTTATTGTCTCATGAGCGGATACATATTTGAATGTATTTAGAAAAATAAACAAATAGGGGTTCCGCG
CACATTTCCCCGAAAAGTGCCACCTGACGTCTAAGAAACCATTATTATCATGACATTAACCTATAAAAAT
AGGCGTATCACGAGGCCCTTTCGTCTTCAAGAATAAAAGGATCTAGGTGAAGATCCTTTTTGATAATCTC
ATGACCAAAATCCCTTAACGTGAGTTTTCGTTCCACTGAGCGTCAGACCCCGTAGAAAAGATCAAAGGAT
CTTCTTGAGATCCTTTTTTTCTGCGCGTAATCTGCTGCTTGCAAACAAAAAAACCACCGCTACCAGCGGT
GGTTTGTTTGCCGGATCAAGAGCTACCAACTCTTTTTCCGAAGGTAACTGGCTTCAGCAGAGCGCAGATA
CCAAATACTGTCCTTCTAGTGTAGCCGTAGTTAGGCCACCACTTCAAGAACTCTGTAGCACCGCCTACAT
ACCTCGCTCTGCTAATCCTGTTACCAGTGGCTGCTGCCAGTGGCGATAAGTCGTGTCTTACCGGGTTGGA
CTCAAGACGATAGTTACCGGATAAGGCGCAGCGGTCGGGCTGAACGGGGGGTTCGTGCACACAGCCCAGC
TTGGAGCGAACGACCTACACCGAACTGAGATACCTACAGCGTGAGCTATGAGAAAGCGCCACGCTTCCCG
AAGGGAGAAAGGCGGACAGGTATCCGGTAAGCGGCAGGGTCGGAACAGGAGAGCGCACGAGGGAGCTTCC
AGGGGGAAACGCCTGGTATCTTTATAGTCCTGTCGGGTTTCGCCACCTCTGACTTGAGCGTCGATTTTTG
TGATGCTCGTCAGGGGGGCGGAGCCTATGGAAAAACGCCAGCAACGCGGCCTTTTTACGGTTCCTGGCCT
TTTGCTGGCCTTTTGCTCACATGTTCTTTCCTGCGTTATCCCCTGATTCTGTGGATAACCGTATTACCGC
CTTTGAGTGAGCTGATACCGCTCGCCGCAGCCGAACGACCGAGCGCAGCGAGTCAGTGAGCGAGGAAGCG
GAAGAGCGCCTGATGCGGTATTTTCTCCTTACGCATCTGTGCGGTATTTCACACCGCATATGGTGCACTC
TCAGTACAATCTGCTCTGATGCGCTACGTGACTGGGTCATGGCTGCGCCCCGACACCCGCCAACACCCGC
TGACGCGCCCTGACGGGCTTGTCTGCTCCCGGCATCCGCTTACAGACAAGCTGTGACCGTCTCCGGGAGC
TGCATGTGTCAGAGGTTTTCACCGTCATCACCGAAACGCGCGAGGCCCAGCTGGCTTATCGAAATTAATA
CGACTCACTATAGGGAGACCG
Features (pLannotate 1.2.2; 11 found; start..end, strand, type, name):
     13..29      +  CDS            7xHis (fragment): 6xHis affinity tag
     67..1167    +  CDS            MAPK3: MK03_HUMAN - Also known as ERK1, PRKM3. Experimental evidence at protein level: Swiss-Prot protein existence level 1. Serine/threonine kinase which acts as an essential component of the MAP kinase signal transduction pathway. MAPK1/ERK2 and MAPK3/ERK1 are the 2 MAPKs which play an important role in the MAPK/ERK cascade. They participate also in a signaling cascade initiated by activated KIT and KITLG/SCF. Depending on the cellular context, the MAPK/ERK cascade mediates diverse biological functions such as cell growth, adhesion, survival and differentiation through the regulation of transcripti
   1170..1194    +  misc_feature   MCS (fragment): pUC18/19 multiple cloning site
   1198..1222    -  promoter       tet promoter (fragment): E. coli promoter for tetracycline efflux protein gene
   1275..2135    -  CDS            AmpR: β-lactamase; bla; confers resistance to ampicillin, carbenicillin, and related antibiotics
   2136..2240    -  promoter       AmpR promoter: bla
   2455..3043    +  rep_origin     ori: high-copy-number ColE1/pMB1/pBR322/pUC origin of replication
   3229..3312    -  misc_feature   bom (fragment): basis of mobility region from pBR322
   3312..3337    -  misc_feature   bom (fragment): basis of mobility region from pBR322
   3439..3476    -  CDS            rop (fragment): Rop protein, which maintains plasmids at low copy number; rop
   3496..3514    +  promoter       T7 promoter: promoter for bacteriophage T7 RNA polymerase
