>Addgene plasmid #164650 | ERK1C82C202 | addgene full sequence | sequence record 327842 | Addgene NGS Result
TTAATACGACTCACTATAGGGAGACCGGAATTCTAAGGAGGTTTAACCATGGCACATCACCATCACCATC
ATATGGCGGCGGCGGCGGCTCAGGGGGGCGGGGGCGGGGAGCCCCGTAGAACCGAGGGGGTCGGCCCGGG
GGTCCCGGGGGAGGTGGAGATGGTGAAGGGGCAGCCGTTCGACGTGGGCCCGCGCTACACGCAGTTGCAG
TACATCGGCGAGGGCGCGTACGGCATGGTCAGCTCGGCCTATGACCACGTGCGCAAGACTCGCGTGGCCA
TCCGTAAGATCAGCCCCTTCGAACATCAGACCTACTGCCAGCGCACGCTCCGGGAGATCCAGATCCTGCT
GCGCTTCCGCCATGAGAATGTCATCGGCATCCGAGACATTCTGCGGGCGTCCACCCTGGAAGCCATGAGA
GATGTCTACATTGTGCAGGACCTGATGGAGACTGACCTGTACAAGTTGCTGAAAAGCCAGCAGCTGAGCA
ATGACCATATCAGCTACTTCCTCTACCAGATCCTGCGGGGCCTCAAGTACATCCACTCCGCCAACGTGCT
CCACCGAGATCTAAAGCCCTCCAACCTGCTCATCAACACCACCAGCGACCTTAAGATTAGTGATTTCGGC
CTGGCCCGGATTGCCGATCCTGAGCATGACCACACCGGCTTCCTGTGCGAGTATGTGGCTACGCGCTGGT
ACCGGGCCCCAGAGATCATGCTGAACTCCAAGGGCTATACCAAGTCCATCGACATCTGGTCTGTGGGCTG
CATTCTGGCTGAGATGCTCTCTAACCGGCCCATCTTCCCTGGCAAGCACTACCTGGATCAGCTCAACCAC
ATTCTGGGCATCCTGGGCTCCCCATCCCAGGAGGACCTGAATAGTATCATCAACATGAAGGCCCGAAACT
ACCTACAGTCTCTGCCCTCCAAGACCAAGGTGGCTTGGGCCAAGCTTTTCCCCAAGTCAGACTCCAAAGC
CCTTGACCTGCTGGACCGGATGTTAACCTTTAACCCCAATAAACGGATCACAGTGGAGGAAGCGCTGGCT
CACCCCTACCTGGAGCAGTACTATGACCCGACGGATGAGCCAGTGGCCGAGGAGCCCTTCACCTTCGCCA
TGGAGCTGGATGACCTACCTAAGGAGCGGCTGAAGGAGCTCATCTTCCAGGAGACAGCACGCTTCCAGCC
CGGAGTGCTGGAGGCCCCCTAGTGCATGCGGCCGCGGATCCTCTAGAGTCGACCTGCAGCCCAAGCTTAT
CGATGATAAGCTGTCAAACATGAGAATTAAATCAATCTAAAGTATATATGAGTAAACTTGGTCTGACAGT
TACCAATGCTTAATCAGTGAGGCACCTATCTCAGCGATCTGTCTATTTCGTTCATCCATAGTTGCCTGAC
TCCCCGTCGTGTAGATAACTACGATACGGGAGGGCTTACCATCTGGCCCCAGTGCTGCAATGATACCGCG
AGACCCACGCTCACCGGCTCCAGATTTATCAGCAATAAACCAGCCAGCCGGAAGGGCCGAGCGCAGAAGT
GGTCCTGCAACTTTATCCGCCTCCATCCAGTCTATTAATTGTTGCCGGGAAGCTAGAGTAAGTAGTTCGC
CAGTTAATAGTTTGCGCAACGTTGTTGCCATTGCTACAGGCATCGTGGTGTCACGCTCGTCGTTTGGTAT
GGCTTCATTCAGCTCCGGTTCCCAACGATCAAGGCGAGTTACATGATCCCCCATGTTGTGCAAAAAAGCG
GTTAGCTCCTTCGGTCCTCCGATCGTTGTCAGAAGTAAGTTGGCCGCAGTGTTATCACTCATGGTTATGG
CAGCACTGCATAATTCTCTTACTGTCATGCCATCCGTAAGATGCTTTTCTGTGACTGGTGAGTACTCAAC
CAAGTCATTCTGAGAATAGTGTATGCGGCGACCGAGTTGCTCTTGCCCGGCGTCAACACGGGATAATACC
GCGCCACATAGCAGAACTTTAAAAGTGCTCATCATTGGAAAACGTTCTTCGGGGCGAAAACTCTCAAGGA
TCTTACCGCTGTTGAGATCCAGTTCGATGTAACCCACTCGTGCACCCAACTGATCTTCAGCATCTTTTAC
TTTCACCAGCGTTTCTGGGTGAGCAAAAACAGGAAGGCAAAATGCCGCAAAAAAGGGAATAAGGGCGACA
CGGAAATGTTGAATACTCATACTCTTCCTTTTTCAATATTATTGAAGCATTTATCAGGGTTATTGTCTCA
TGAGCGGATACATATTTGAATGTATTTAGAAAAATAAACAAATAGGGGTTCCGCGCACATTTCCCCGAAA
AGTGCCACCTGACGTCTAAGAAACCATTATTATCATGACATTAACCTATAAAAATAGGCGTATCACGAGG
CCCTTTCGTCTTCAAGAATAAAAGGATCTAGGTGAAGATCCTTTTTGATAATCTCATGACCAAAATCCCT
TAACGTGAGTTTTCGTTCCACTGAGCGTCAGACCCCGTAGAAAAGATCAAAGGATCTTCTTGAGATCCTT
TTTTTCTGCGCGTAATCTGCTGCTTGCAAACAAAAAAACCACCGCTACCAGCGGTGGTTTGTTTGCCGGA
TCAAGAGCTACCAACTCTTTTTCCGAAGGTAACTGGCTTCAGCAGAGCGCAGATACCAAATACTGTCCTT
CTAGTGTAGCCGTAGTTAGGCCACCACTTCAAGAACTCTGTAGCACCGCCTACATACCTCGCTCTGCTAA
TCCTGTTACCAGTGGCTGCTGCCAGTGGCGATAAGTCGTGTCTTACCGGGTTGGACTCAAGACGATAGTT
ACCGGATAAGGCGCAGCGGTCGGGCTGAACGGGGGGTTCGTGCACACAGCCCAGCTTGGAGCGAACGACC
TACACCGAACTGAGATACCTACAGCGTGAGCTATGAGAAAGCGCCACGCTTCCCGAAGGGAGAAAGGCGG
ACAGGTATCCGGTAAGCGGCAGGGTCGGAACAGGAGAGCGCACGAGGGAGCTTCCAGGGGGAAACGCCTG
GTATCTTTATAGTCCTGTCGGGTTTCGCCACCTCTGACTTGAGCGTCGATTTTTGTGATGCTCGTCAGGG
GGGCGGAGCCTATGGAAAAACGCCAGCAACGCGGCCTTTTTACGGTTCCTGGCCTTTTGCTGGCCTTTTG
CTCACATGTTCTTTCCTGCGTTATCCCCTGATTCTGTGGATAACCGTATTACCGCCTTTGAGTGAGCTGA
TACCGCTCGCCGCAGCCGAACGACCGAGCGCAGCGAGTCAGTGAGCGAGGAAGCGGAAGAGCGCCTGATG
CGGTATTTTCTCCTTACGCATCTGTGCGGTATTTCACACCGCATATGGTGCACTCTCAGTACAATCTGCT
CTGATGCGCTACGTGACTGGGTCATGGCTGCGCCCCGACACCCGCCAACACCCGCTGACGCGCCCTGACG
GGCTTGTCTGCTCCCGGCATCCGCTTACAGACAAGCTGTGACCGTCTCCGGGAGCTGCATGTGTCAGAGG
TTTTCACCGTCATCACCGAAACGCGCGAGGCCCAGCTGGCTTATCGAAA
Features (pLannotate 1.2.2; 11 found; start..end, strand, type, name):
      2..20      +  promoter       T7 promoter: promoter for bacteriophage T7 RNA polymerase
     55..71      +  CDS            7xHis (fragment): 6xHis affinity tag
    109..1209    +  CDS            MAPK3: MK03_HUMAN - Also known as ERK1, PRKM3. Experimental evidence at protein level: Swiss-Prot protein existence level 1. Serine/threonine kinase which acts as an essential component of the MAP kinase signal transduction pathway. MAPK1/ERK2 and MAPK3/ERK1 are the 2 MAPKs which play an important role in the MAPK/ERK cascade. They participate also in a signaling cascade initiated by activated KIT and KITLG/SCF. Depending on the cellular context, the MAPK/ERK cascade mediates diverse biological functions such as cell growth, adhesion, survival and differentiation through the regulation of transcripti
   1226..1249    +  misc_feature   MCS (fragment): pUC18/19 multiple cloning site
   1253..1277    -  promoter       tet promoter (fragment): E. coli promoter for tetracycline efflux protein gene
   1330..2190    -  CDS            AmpR: β-lactamase; bla; confers resistance to ampicillin, carbenicillin, and related antibiotics
   2191..2295    -  promoter       AmpR promoter: bla
   2510..3098    +  rep_origin     ori: high-copy-number ColE1/pMB1/pBR322/pUC origin of replication
   3284..3367    -  misc_feature   bom (fragment): basis of mobility region from pBR322
   3367..3392    -  misc_feature   bom (fragment): basis of mobility region from pBR322
   3494..3531    -  CDS            rop (fragment): Rop protein, which maintains plasmids at low copy number; rop
