[The description below was written by a language model from this plasmid's Addgene catalogue record and pLannotate feature annotations shown in this document.]
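Description:
ERK1C82C202 is a small bacterial expression plasmid built on the NpT7-5 backbone for producing an N-terminally His6-tagged, engineered form of human ERK1 (MAPK3) in E. coli. The backbone is pBR322-like: it carries a ColE1/pMB1-type origin of replication, fragments of the bom mobilisation region, only a short remnant of the rop gene, and a β-lactamase (AmpR) cassette with its own promoter for ampicillin selection. The catalogue lists copy number as unknown. A bacteriophage T7 promoter sits directly upstream of the His tag and the kinase coding sequence, so expression depends on a host supplying T7 RNA polymerase. The insert was cloned between EcoRI and BamHI sites, both retained, and part of the plasmid derives from an earlier deposited ERK construct.

The insert, about 1.2 kb, carries the substitutions K71R, C144S, C178S, C183S, T202C and C271S. The record does not explain these changes. From general knowledge, K71 is the conserved ATP-binding lysine, whose replacement is usually used to inactivate the kinase, and T202 is one of the activation-loop phosphorylation sites. As the name suggests, the cysteine-to-serine changes appear to leave cysteines at positions 82 and 202. A cysteine at the phosphosite would suit site-selective chemical modification, in keeping with the associated study on glutathione addition to dehydroamino acids arising at phosphorylated sites, but this is inference.

There are two discrepancies in the record. The Entrez Gene field points to MAPK1 (ERK2), whereas the insert name and both feature tables identify the coding sequence as MAPK3 (ERK1). The depositor sequence is 3,521 nt and the repository's sequencing result is 3,549 nt. The two have different start coordinates but show the same features in the same order.
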