Addgene plasmid #164650: ERK1C82C202
Purpose: Bacterial expression plasmid for His6-ERK1C82C202
Depositing lab: Ben Davis. Depositing organization: University of Oxford. Publication: LanCLs add glutathione to dehydroamino acids generated at phosphorylated sites in the proteome. Lai KY, Galan SRG, Zeng Y, Zhou TH, He C, Raj R, Riedl J, Liu S, Chooi KP, Garg N, Zeng M, Jones LH, Hutchings GJ, Mohammed S, Nair SK, Chen J, Davis BG, van der Donk WA. Cell. 2021 Apr 27. pii: S0092-8674(21)00436-0. doi: 10.1016/j.cell.2021.04.001. PubMed 33932340.
Backbone
  Vector backbone: NpT7-5
  Backbone size w/o insert (bp): 2357
  Total vector size (bp): 3521
  Vector type: Bacterial Expression
Growth in bacteria
  Bacterial resistance: Ampicillin, 100 μg/mL
  Growth temperature: 37°C
  Growth strain: DH5alpha
  Copy number: Unknown
Gene/Insert
  Gene/Insert name: ERK1C82C202 (alt name: MAPK3)
  Species: H. sapiens (human)
  Insert size (bp): 1167
  Mutation: K71R/C144S/C178S/C183S/T202C/C271S
  Entrez Gene: MAPK1 (a.k.a. ERK, ERK-2, ERK2, ERT1, MAPK2, NS13, P42MAPK, PRKM1, PRKM2, p38, p40, p41, p41mapk, p42-MAPK)
  Promoter: T7
  Tag / fusion protein: His6-tag (N terminal on insert)
  Cloning method: Restriction Enzyme; 5′ cloning site EcoRI (not destroyed); 3′ cloning site BamHI (not destroyed)
  Sequencing primers: 5′ TAATACGACTCACTATAGGG; 3′ GCTAGTTATTGCTCAGCGG
Resource information
  A portion of this plasmid was derived from a plasmid made by: Melanie Cobb (Addgene plasmid # 39229; RRID: Addgene_39229; http://n2t.net/addgene:39229)
Terms and licenses: Academic/Nonprofit Terms; Industry Terms: Not Available to Industry
How to cite: ERK1C82C202 was a gift from Ben Davis (Addgene plasmid # 164650 ; http://n2t.net/addgene:164650 ; RRID:Addgene_164650)
